>Addgene plasmid #215588 | pGAL4-DBD-HOXC4-AroPERFECT | addgene full sequence | sequence record 430423 | Addgene NGS Result
[70 nt withheld, positions 1-70]
GGGGATACCCCCTAGAGCCCCAGCTGGTTCTTTCCGCCTCAGAAGCCATAGAGCCCACCGCATCCCCAGC
ATGCCTGCTATTGTCTTCCCAATCCTCCCCCTTGCTGTCCTGCCCCACCCCACCCCCCAGAATAGAATGA
CACCTACTCAGACAATGCGATGCAATTTCCTCATTTTATTAGGAAAGGACAGTGGGAGTGGCACCTTCCA
GGGTCAAGGAAGGCACGGGGGAGGGGCAAACAACAGATGGCTGGCAACTAGAAGGCACAGTCGAGGCTGA
TCAGCGAGCTCTAGCATTTAGGTGACACTATAGAATAGGGCCCTCTAGACGATTTTCCACATTGGGACTA
TGGGTTGCTTGCTGGCGTAGGCGCTGGAGGGATGGTCGGGGGCTGGCTGATAGCTGCAGGCTGGCGGGGC
TGGGGACGGGGAGTAGGCGGAGGCGCCTGAGAGAGGCGCCGGCTCGTAGCAGAGCGACTGTGATTTCTCG
GGGTGGTGATAGTGGCCCGCCTGGGCCGGCCCGTGGCCTCGGTACGAATTGCCGGGCCCCTGGAGACTGG
TGCAATAGCTCTGGCGCTCAGGGCTAGGGCGCGGAGGGTACGGTGGTGGCAGCTCCTGGTGGTGATGCTG
GAATCCCGATTCCCTGGTCCGGCCTTCCGGACTGTAGTGTTCAGGGATGCTATTTTGCGATTCTTCAAAG
CATGGAGGTTTCGGATCGATGTTAGAGTCATACATCAACGAGCTCATGATCATATGTATCGCCGATACAG
TCAACTGTCTTTGACCTTTGTTACTACTCTCTTCCGATGATGATGTCGCACTTATTCTATGCTGTCTCAA
TGTTAGAGGCATATCAGTCTCCACTGAAGCCAATCTATCTGTGACGGCATCTTTATTCACATTATCTTGT
ACAAATAATCCTGTTAACAATGCTTTTATATCCTGTAAAGAATCCATTTTCAAAATCATGTCAAGGTCTT
CTCGAGGAAAAATCAGTAGAAATAGCTGTTCCAGTCTTTCTAGCCTTGATTCCACTTCTGTCAGATGTGC
CCTAGTCAGCGGAGACCTTTTGGTTTTGGGAGAGTAGCGACACTCCCAGTTGTTCTTCAGACACTTGGCG
CACTTCGGTTTTTCTTTGGAGCACTTGAGCTTTTTAAGTCGGCAAATATCGCATGCTTGTTCGATAGAAG
ACAGTAGCTTCATGAATTCCAGCACACTGGCGGCCGTTACTAGTGGATCCGAGCTCGGTACCAAGCTTGG
GTCTCCCTATAGTGAGTCGTATTAATTTCGATAAGCCAGTAAGCAGTGGGTTCTCTAGTTAGCCAGAGAG
CTCTGCTTATATAGACCTCCCACCGTACACGCCTACCGCCCATTTGCGTCAATGGGGCGGAGTTGTTACG
ACATTTTGGAAAGTCCCGTTGATTTTGGTGCCAAAACAAACTCCCATTGACGTCAATGGGGTGGAGACTT
GGAAATCCCCGTGAGTCAAACCGCTATCCACGCCCATTGATGTACTGCCAAAACCGCATCACCATGGTAA
TAGCGATGACTAATACGTAGATGTACTGCCAAGTAGGAAAGTCCCATAAGGTCATGTACTGGGCATAATG
CCAGGCGGGCCATTTACCGTCATTGACGTCAATAGGGGGCGTACTTGGCATATGATACACTTGATGTACT
GCCAAGTGGGCAGTTTACCGTAAATACTCCACCCATTGACGTCAATGGAAAGTCCCTATTGGCGTTACTA
TGGGAACATACGTCATTATTGACGTCAATGGGCGGGGGTCGTTGGGCGGTCAGCCAGGCGGGCCATTTAC
CGTAAGTTATGTAACGCGGAACTCCATATATGGGCTATGAACTAATGACCCCGTAATTGATTACTATTAA
TAACTAGTCAATAATCAATGTCAACGCGTATATCTGGCCCGTACATCGCGAAGCAGCGCAAAACGCCTAA
CCCTAAGCAGATTCTTCATGCAATTGTCGGTCAAGCCTTGCCTTGTTGTAGCTTAAATTTTGCTCGCGCA
CTACTCAGCGACCTCCAACACACAAGCAGGGAGCAGATACTGGCTTAACTATGCGGCATCAGAGCAGATT
GTACTGAGAGTGCACCATAGGGGATCGGGAGATCTCCCGATCCGTCGACGTCAGGTGGCACTTTTCGGGG
AAATGTGCGCGGAACCCCTATTTGTTTATTTTTCTAAATACATTCAAATATGTATCCGCTCATGAGACAA
TAACCCTGATAAATGCTTCAATAATATTGAAAAAGGAAGAGTATGAGTATTCAACATTTCCGTGTCGCCC
TTATTCCCTTTTTTGCGGCATTTTGCCTTCCTGTTTTTGCTCACCCAGAAACGCTGGTGAAAGTAAAAGA
TGCTGAAGATCAGTTGGGTGCACGAGTGGGTTACATCGAACTGGATCTCAACAGCGGTAAGATCCTTGAG
AGTTTTCGCCCCGAAGAACGTTTTCCAATGATGAGCACTTTTAAAGTTCTGCTATGTGGCGCGGTATTAT
CCCGTATTGACGCCGGGCAAGAGCAACTCGGTCGCCGCATACACTATTCTCAGAATGACTTGGTTGAGTA
CTCACCAGTCACAGAAAAGCATCTTACGGATGGCATGACAGTAAGAGAATTATGCAGTGCTGCCATAACC
ATGAGTGATAACACTGCGGCCAACTTACTTCTGACAACGATCGGAGGACCGAAGGAGCTAACCGCTTTTT
TGCACAACATGGGGGATCATGTAACTCGCCTTGATCGTTGGGAACCGGAGCTGAATGAAGCCATACCAAA
CGACGAGCGTGACACCACGATGCCTGTAGCAATGGCAACAACGTTGCGCAAACTATTAACTGGCGAACTA
CTTACTCTAGCTTCCCGGCAACAATTAATAGACTGGATGGAGGCGGATAAAGTTGCAGGACCACTTCTGC
GCTCGGCCCTTCCGGCTGGCTGGTTTATTGCTGATAAATCTGGAGCCGGTGAGCGTGGGTCTCGCGGTAT
CATTGCAGCACTGGGGCCAGATGGTAAGCCCTCCCGTATCGTAGTTATCTACACGACGGGAAGTCAGGCA
ACTATGGATGAACGAAATAGACAGATCGCTGAGATAGGTGCCTCACTGATTAAGCATTGGTAACTGTCAG
ACCAAGTTTACTCATATATACTTTAGATTGATTTAAAACTTCATTTTTAATTTAAAAGGATCTAGGTGAA
GATCCTTTTTGATAATCTCATGACCAAAATCCCTTAACGTGAGTTTTCGTTCCACTGAGCGTCAGACCCC
GTAGAAAAGATCAAAGGATCTTCTTGAGATCCTTTTTTTCTGCGCGTAATCTGCTGCTTGCAAACAAAAA
AACCACCGCTACCAGCGGTGGTTTGTTTGCCGGATCAAGAGCTACCAACTCTTTTTCCGAAGGTAACTGG
CTTCAGCAGAGCGCAGATACCAAATACTGTTCTTCTAGTGTAGCCGTAGTTAGGCCACCACTTCAAGAAC
TCTGTAGCACCGCCTACATACCTCGCTCTGCTAATCCTGTTACCAGTGGCTGCTGCCAGTGGCGATAAGT
CGTGTCTTACCGGGTTGGACTCAAGACGATAGTTACCGGATAAGGCGCAGCGGTCGGGCTGAACGGGGGG
TTCGTGCACACAGCCCAGCTTGGAGCGAACGACCTACACCGAACTGAGATACCTACAGCGTGAGCTATGA
GAAAGCGCCACGCTTCCCGAAGGGAGAAAGGCGGACAGGTATCCGGTAAGCGGCAGGGTCGGAACAGGAG
AGCGCACGAGGGAGCTTCCAGGGGGAAACGCCTGGTATCTTTATAGTCCTGTCGGGTTTCGCCACCTCTG
ACTTGAGCGTCGATTTTTGTGATGCTCGTCAGGGGGGCGGAGCCTATGGAAAAACGCCAGCAACGCGGCC
TTTTTACGGTTCCTGGCCTTTTGCTGGCCTTTTGCTCACATGTTCTTTCCTGCGTTATCCCCTGATTCTG
TGGATAACCGTATTACCGCCTTTGAGTGAGCTGATACCGCTCGCCGCAGCCGAACGACCGAGCGCAGCGA
GTCAGTGAGCGAGGAAGCGGAAGAGCGCCCAATACGCAAACCGCCTCTCCCCGCGCGTTGGCCGATTCAT
TAATGCAGCTGGCACGACAGGTTTCCCGACTGGAAAGCGGGCAGTGAGCGCAACGCAATTAATGTGAGTT
AGCTCACTCATTAGGCACCCCAGGCTTTACACTTTATGCTTCCGGCTCGTATGTTGTGTGGAATTGTGAG
CGGATAACAATTTCACACAGGAAACAGCTATGACCATGATTACGCCAAGCTCTAGCTAGAGGTCGACGGT
ATACAGACATGATAAGATACATTGATGAGTTTGGACAAACCACAACTAGAATGCAGTGAAAAAAATGCTT
TATTTGTGAAATTTGTGATGCTATTGCTTTATTTGTAACCATTATAAGCTGCAATAAACAAGTTGGGGTG
GGCGAAGAACTCCAGCATGAGATCCCCGCGCTGGAGGATCATCCAGCCGGCGTCCCGGAAAACGATTCCG
AAGCCCAACCTTTCATAGAAGGCGGCGGTGGAATCGAAATCTCGTGATGGCAGGTTGGGCGTCGCTTGGT
CGGTCATTTCGAACCCCAGAGTCCCGCTCAGAAGAACTCGTCAAGAAGGCGATAGAAGGCGATGCGCTGC
GAATCGGGAGCGGCGATACCGTAAAGCACGAGGAAGCGGTCAGCCCATTCGCCGCCAAGCTCTTCAGCAA
TATCACGGGTAGCCAACGCTATGTCCTGATAGCGGTCCGCCACACCCAGCCGGCCACAGTCGATGAATCC
AGAAAAGCGGCCATTTTCCACCATGATATTCGGCAAGCAGGCATCGCCATGGGTCACGACGAGATCCTCG
CCGTCGGGCATGCGCGCCTTGAGCCTGGCGAACAGTTCGGCTGGCGCGAGCCCCTGATGCTCTTCGTCCA
GATCATCCTGATCGACAAGACCGGCTTCCATCCGAGTACGTGCTCGCTCGATGCGATGTTTCGCTTGGTG
GTCGAATGGGCAGGTAGCCGGATCAAGCGTATGCAGCCGCCGCATTGCATCAGCCATGATGGATACTTTC
TCGGCAGGAGCAAGGTGAGATGACAGGAGATCCTGCCCCGGCACTTCGCCCAATAGCAGCCAGTCCCTTC
CCGCTTCAGTGACAACGTCGAGCACAGCTGCGCAAGGAACGCCCGTCGTGGCCAGCCACGATAGCCGCGC
TGCCTCGTCCTGCAGTTCATTCAGGGCACCGGACAGGTCGGTCTTGACAAAAAGAACCGGGCGCCCCTGC
GCTGACAGCCGGAACACGGCGGCATCAGAGCAGCCGATTGTCTGTTGTGCCCAGTCATAGCCGAATAGCC
TCTCCACCCAAGCGGCCGGAGAACCTGCGTGCAATCCATCTTGTTCAATCATGCGAAACGATCCTCATCC
TGTCTCTTGATCAGATCCGAAAATGGATATACAAGCTCCCGGGAGCTTTTTGCAAAAGCCTAGGCCTCCA
AAAAAGCCTCCTCACTACTTCTGGAATAGCTCAGAGGCAGAGGCGGCCTCGGCCTCTGCATAAATAAAAA
AAATTAGTCAGCCATGGGGCGGAGAATGGGCGGAACTGGGCGGAGTTAGGGGCGGGATGGGCGGAGTTAG
GGGCGGGACTATGGTTGCTGACTAATTGAGATGCATGCTTTGCATACTTCTGCCTGCTGGGGAGCCTGGG
GACTTTCCACACCTGGTTGCTGACTAATTGAGATGCATGCTTTGCATACTTCTGCCTGCTGGGGAGCCTG
GGGACTTTCCACACCCTAACTGACACACATTCCACAGAATTAATTCGCGTTAAATTTTTGTTAAATCAGC
TCATTTTTTAACCAATAGGCCGAAATCGGCAAAATCCCTTATAAATCAAAAGAATAGACCGAGATAGGGT
[37 nt withheld, positions 6021-6057]
AAAGAACGTGGACTCCAACGTCAAAGG
[49 nt withheld, positions 6085-6133]
T
[91 nt withheld, positions 6135-6225]
G
[54 nt withheld, positions 6227-6280]
Features (pLannotate 1.2.2; 22 found; start..end, strand, type, name):
     91..112     -  promoter       SV40 promoter (fragment): SV40 enhancer and early promoter
    116..340     -  polyA_signal   bGH poly(A) signal: bovine growth hormone polyadenylation signal
    366..384     +  promoter       SP6 promoter: promoter for bacteriophage SP6 RNA polymerase
    407..823     -  CDS            HOXC4 (fragment): HXC4_HUMAN - Also known as HOX3E. Experimental evidence at protein level: Swiss-Prot protein existence level 1. Sequence-specific transcription factor which is part of a developmental regulatory system that provides cells with specific positional identities on the anterior-posterior axis. From Homo sapiens (Human).
    833..1273    -  CDS            GAL4 DNA binding domain: DNA binding domain of the GAL4 transcriptional activator; Saccharomyces cerevisiae GAL4 (truncated)
   1336..1354    -  promoter       T7 promoter: promoter for bacteriophage T7 RNA polymerase
   1370..1403    -  LTR            5' LTR (truncated) (fragment): truncated 5' long terminal repeat (LTR) from HIV-1
   1399..1602    -  promoter       CMV promoter: human cytomegalovirus (CMV) immediate early promoter
   1603..1982    -  enhancer       CMV enhancer: human cytomegalovirus immediate early enhancer
   2137..2189    +  misc_feature   bom (fragment): basis of mobility region from pBR322
   2248..2352    +  promoter       AmpR promoter: bla
   2353..3213    +  CDS            AmpR: β-lactamase; bla; confers resistance to ampicillin, carbenicillin, and related antibiotics
   3384..3972    +  rep_origin     ori: high-copy-number ColE1/pMB1/pBR322/pUC origin of replication
   4155..4247    +  CDS            lacI (fragment): lac repressor; lacI; The lac repressor binds to the lac operator to inhibit transcription in E. coli. This inhibition can be relieved by adding lactose or isopropyl-β-D-thiogalactopyranoside (IPTG).
   4260..4281    +  protein_bind   CAP binding site: CAP binding activates transcription in the presence of cAMP. E. coli catabolite activator protein
   4296..4326    +  promoter       lac promoter: promoter for the E. coli lac operon
   4334..4350    +  protein_bind   lac operator: The lac repressor binds to the lac operator to inhibit transcription in E. coli. This inhibition can be relieved by adding lactose or isopropyl-β-D-thiogalactopyranoside (IPTG). lac repressor encoded by lacI
   4423..4544    -  polyA_signal   SV40 poly(A) signal: SV40 polyadenylation signal
   4539..4697    -  CDS            ble (fragment): BLE_KLEPN - Experimental evidence at protein level: Swiss-Prot protein existence level 1. Binding protein with a strong affinity to the bleomycin family of antibiotics. Binds to CL990; an antimitotic-antibiotic compound. From Klebsiella pneumoniae.
   4721..5512    -  CDS            neo: KKA2_KLEPN - Also known as kan, nptII. Experimental evidence at protein level: Swiss-Prot protein existence level 1. Resistance to kanamycin, neomycin, paromomycin, ribostamycin, butirosin and gentamicin B. From Klebsiella pneumoniae.
   5579..5908    -  promoter       SV40 promoter: SV40 enhancer and early promoter
   5922..70      -  rep_origin     f1 ori (across the origin) (sequence partly withheld): f1 bacteriophage origin of replication; arrow indicates direction of (+) strand synthesis
