[The description below was written by a language model from this plasmid's Addgene catalogue record and pLannotate feature annotations shown in this document.]
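Description:
pGAL4-DBD-HOXC4-AroPERFECT is a mammalian expression plasmid built on the pGAL4-DBD-MCS backbone, designed to overexpress a fusion of the yeast GAL4 DNA-binding domain with a variant of human HOXC4. It is propagated in E. coli as a high-copy plasmid through a ColE1/pUC-type origin and selected with ampicillin via the β-lactamase gene. An f1 phage origin is also present. For mammalian cells, the annotation shows a separate cassette in which the SV40 enhancer/early promoter drives the neo (nptII) gene, followed by a ble fragment and an SV40 polyadenylation signal. This arrangement would normally allow G418 selection, although the catalogue entry does not list a mammalian marker.

The expression unit runs from the CMV immediate-early enhancer and promoter through the GAL4 DNA-binding domain, directly into the HOXC4 segment, and ends at the bovine growth hormone polyadenylation signal. T7 and SP6 phage promoters flank the fusion and can serve for in vitro transcription or as sequencing primer sites. The feature table annotates only a fragment of HOXC4, roughly 140 codons, so the insert appears to be a portion of the protein rather than the full-length factor. The record does not define which residues were changed in the "AroPERFECT" variant, though the name suggests an engineered pattern of aromatic residues.

Tethering a candidate region to the GAL4 DNA-binding domain is the standard way to recruit it to UAS-containing reporter genes and measure its transactivation strength independently of its own DNA binding. This fits the associated study of an activity-specificity trade-off in human transcription factors, but the reporter is not part of this plasmid.
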