Addgene plasmid #215588: pGAL4-DBD-HOXC4-AroPERFECT
Purpose: For overexpression of Gal4-DBD HOXC4 AroPERFECT
Depositing lab: Denes Hnisz. Depositing organization: Max Planck Institute for Molecular Genetics. Publication: An activity-specificity trade-off encoded in human transcription factors. Naderi J, Magalhaes AP, Kibar G, Stik G, Zhang Y, Mackowiak SD, Wieler HM, Rossi F, Buschow R, Christou-Kent M, Alcoverro-Bertran M, Graf T, Vingron M, Hnisz D. Nat Cell Biol. 2024 Aug;26(8):1309-1321. doi: 10.1038/s41556-024-01411-0. Epub 2024 Jul 5. PubMed 38969762.
Backbone
  Vector backbone: pGAL4-DBD-MCS
  Vector type: Mammalian Expression
Growth in bacteria
  Bacterial resistance: Ampicillin, 100 μg/mL
  Growth temperature: 37°C
  Growth strain: DH5alpha
  Copy number: High Copy
Gene/Insert
  Gene/Insert name: HOXC4 AroPERFECT
  Species: H. sapiens (human)
  Entrez Gene: HOXC4 (a.k.a. HOX3, HOX3E, cp19)
  Cloning method: Gibson Cloning
Terms and licenses: Academic/Nonprofit Terms; Industry Terms: Not Available to Industry
How to cite: pGAL4-DBD-HOXC4-AroPERFECT was a gift from Denes Hnisz (Addgene plasmid # 215588 ; http://n2t.net/addgene:215588 ; RRID:Addgene_215588)
